>Addgene plasmid #77278 | PKMYT1 gRNA (BRDN0001146095) | addgene full sequence | sequence record 189026 | Addgene Assembled Sequence
CCCGGGTGCAAAGATGGATAAAGTTTTAAACAGAGAGGAATCTTTGCAGCTAATGGACCTTCTAGGTCTT
GAAAGGAGTGGGAATTGGCTCCGGTGCCCGTCAGTGGGCAGAGCGCACATCGCCCACAGTCCCCGAGAAG
TTGGGGGGAGGGGTCGGCAATTGATCCGGTGCCTAGAGAAGGTGGCGCGGGGTAAACTGGGAAAGTGATG
TCGTGTACTGGCTCCGCCTTTTTCCCGAGGGTGGGGGAGAACCGTATATAAGTGCAGTAGTCGCCGTGAA
CGTTCTTTTTCGCAACGGGTTTGCCGCCAGAACACAGGTAAGTGCCGTGTGTGGTTCCCGCGGGCCTGGC
CTCTTTACGGGTTATGGCCCTTGCGTGCCTTGAATTACTTCCACCTGGCTGCAGTACGTGATTCTTGATC
CCGAGCTTCGGGTTGGAAGTGGGTGGGAGAGTTCGAGGCCTTGCGCTTAAGGAGCCCCTTCGCCTCGTGC
TTGAGTTGAGGCCTGGCCTGGGCGCTGGGGCCGCCGCGTGCGAATCTGGTGGCACCTTCGCGCCTGTCTC
GCTGCTTTCGATAAGTCTCTAGCCATTTAAAATTTTTGATGACCTGCTGCGACGCTTTTTTTCTGGCAAG
ATAGTCTTGTAAATGCGGGCCAAGATCTGCACACTGGTATTTCGGTTTTTGGGGCCGCGGGCGGCGACGG
GGCCCGTGCGTCCCAGCGCACATGTTCGGCGAGGCGGGGCCTGCGAGCGCGGCCACCGAGAATCGGACGG
GGGTAGTCTCAAGCTGGCCGGCCTGCTCTGGTGCCTGGCCTCGCGCCGCCGTGTATCGCCCCGCCCTGGG
CGGCAAGGCTGGCCCGGTCGGCACCAGTTGCGTGAGCGGAAAGATGGCCGCTTCCCGGCCCTGCTGCAGG
GAGCTCAAAATGGAGGACGCGGCGCTCGGGAGAGCGGGCGGGTGAGTCACCCACACAAAGGAAAAGGGCC
TTTCCGTCCTCAGCCGTCGCTTCATGTGACTCCACGGAGTACCGGGCGCCGTCCAGGCACCTCGATTAGT
TCTCGAGCTTTTGGAGTACGTCGTCTTTAGGTTGGGGGGAGGGGTTTTATGCGATGGAGTTTCCCCACAC
TGAGTGGGTGGAGACTGAAGTTAGGCCAGCTTGGCACTTGATGTAATTCTCCTTGGAATTTGCCCTTTTT
GAGTTTGGATCTTGGTTCATTCTCAAGCCTCAGACAGTGGTTCAAAGTTTTTTTCTTCCATTTCAGGTGT
CGTGACGTACGGCCACCATGACCGAGTACAAGCCCACGGTGCGCCTCGCCACCCGCGACGACGTCCCCAG
GGCCGTACGCACCCTCGCCGCCGCGTTCGCCGACTACCCCGCCACGCGCCACACCGTCGATCCGGACCGC
CACATCGAGCGGGTCACCGAGCTGCAAGAACTCTTCCTCACGCGCGTCGGGCTCGACATCGGCAAGGTGT
GGGTCGCGGACGACGGCGCCGCCGTGGCGGTCTGGACCACGCCGGAGAGCGTCGAAGCGGGGGCGGTGTT
CGCCGAGATCGGCCCGCGCATGGCCGAGTTGAGCGGTTCCCGGCTGGCCGCGCAGCAACAGATGGAAGGC
CTCCTGGCGCCGCACCGGCCCAAGGAGCCCGCGTGGTTCCTGGCCACCGTCGGAGTCTCGCCCGACCACC
AGGGCAAGGGTCTGGGCAGCGCCGTCGTGCTCCCCGGAGTGGAGGCGGCCGAGCGCGCCGGGGTGCCCGC
CTTCCTGGAGACCTCCGCGCCCCGCAACCTCCCCTTCTACGAGCGGCTCGGCTTCACCGTCACCGCCGAC
GTCGAGGTGCCCGAAGGACCGCGCACCTGGTGCATGACCCGCAAGCCCGGTGCCTGAACGCGTTAAGTCG
ACAATCAACCTCTGGATTACAAAATTTGTGAAAGATTGACTGGTATTCTTAACTATGTTGCTCCTTTTAC
GCTATGTGGATACGCTGCTTTAATGCCTTTGTATCATGCTATTGCTTCCCGTATGGCTTTCATTTTCTCC
TCCTTGTATAAATCCTGGTTGCTGTCTCTTTATGAGGAGTTGTGGCCCGTTGTCAGGCAACGTGGCGTGG
TGTGCACTGTGTTTGCTGACGCAACCCCCACTGGTTGGGGCATTGCCACCACCTGTCAGCTCCTTTCCGG
GACTTTCGCTTTCCCCCTCCCTATTGCCACGGCGGAACTCATCGCCGCCTGCCTTGCCCGCTGCTGGACA
GGGGCTCGGCTGTTGGGCACTGACAATTCCGTGGTGTTGTCGGGGAAATCATCGTCCTTTCCTTGGCTGC
TCGCCTGTGTTGCCACCTGGATTCTGCGCGGGACGTCCTTCTGCTACGTCCCTTCGGCCCTCAATCCAGC
GGACCTTCCTTCCCGCGGCCTGCTGCCGGCTCTGCGGCCTCTTCCGCGTCTTCGCCTTCGCCCTCAGACG
AGTCGGATCTCCCTTTGGGCCGCCTCCCCGCGTCGACTTTAAGACCAATGACTTACAAGGCAGCTGTAGA
TCTTAGCCACTTTTTAAAAGAAAAGGGGGGACTGGAAGGGCTAATTCACTCCCAACGAAGACAAGATCTG
CTTTTTGCTTGTACTGGGTCTCTCTGGTTAGACCAGATCTGAGCCTGGGAGCTCTCTGGCTAACTAGGGA
ACCCACTGCTTAAGCCTCAATAAAGCTTGCCTTGAGTGCTTCAAGTAGTGTGTGCCCGTCTGTTGTGTGA
CTCTGGTAACTAGAGATCCCTCAGACCCTTTTAGTCAGTGTGGAAAATCTCTAGCAGTACGTATAGTAGT
TCATGTCATCTTATTATTCAGTATTTATAACTTGCAAAGAAATGAATATCAGAGAGTGAGAGGAACTTGT
TTATTGCAGCTTATAATGGTTACAAATAAAGCAATAGCATCACAAATTTCACAAATAAAGCATTTTTTTC
ACTGCATTCTAGTTGTGGTTTGTCCAAACTCATCAATGTATCTTATCATGTCTGGCTCTAGCTATCCCGC
CCCTAACTCCGCCCATCCCGCCCCTAACTCCGCCCAGTTCCGCCCATTCTCCGCCCCATGGCTGACTAAT
TTTTTTTATTTATGCAGAGGCCGAGGCCGCCTCGGCCTCTGAGCTATTCCAGAAGTAGTGAGGAGGCTTT
TTTGGAGGCCTAGGGACGTACCCAATTCGCCCTATAGTGAGTCGTATTACGCGCGCTCACTGGCCGTCGT
TTTACAACGTCGTGACTGGGAAAACCCTGGCGTTACCCAACTTAATCGCCTTGCAGCACATCCCCCTTTC
GCCAGCTGGCGTAATAGCGAAGAGGCCCGCACCGATCGCCCTTCCCAACAGTTGCGCAGCCTGAATGGCG
AATGGG
[124 nt withheld, positions 3367-3490]
C
[91 nt withheld, positions 3492-3582]
A
[49 nt withheld, positions 3584-3632]
CCTTTGACGTTGGAGTCCACGTTCTTT
[37 nt withheld, positions 3660-3696]
ACCCTATCTCGGTCTATTCTTTTGATTTATAAGGGATTTTGCCGATTTCGGCCTATTGGTTAAAAAATGA
GCTGATTTAACAAAAATTTAACGCGAATTTTAACAAAATATTAACGCTTACAATTTAGGTGGCACTTTTC
GGGGAAATGTGCGCGGAACCCCTATTTGTTTATTTTTCTAAATACATTCAAATATGTATCCGCTCATGAG
ACAATAACCCTGATAAATGCTTCAATAATATTGAAAAAGGAAGAGTATGAGTATTCAACATTTCCGTGTC
GCCCTTATTCCCTTTTTTGCGGCATTTTGCCTTCCTGTTTTTGCTCACCCAGAAACGCTGGTGAAAGTAA
AAGATGCTGAAGATCAGTTGGGTGCACGAGTGGGTTACATCGAACTGGATCTCAACAGCGGTAAGATCCT
TGAGAGTTTTCGCCCCGAAGAACGTTTTCCAATGATGAGCACTTTTAAAGTTCTGCTATGTGGCGCGGTA
TTATCCCGTATTGACGCCGGGCAAGAGCAACTCGGTCGCCGCATACACTATTCTCAGAATGACTTGGTTG
AGTACTCACCAGTCACAGAAAAGCATCTTACGGATGGCATGACAGTAAGAGAATTATGCAGTGCTGCCAT
AACCATGAGTGATAACACTGCGGCCAACTTACTTCTGACAACGATCGGAGGACCGAAGGAGCTAACCGCT
TTTTTGCACAACATGGGGGATCATGTAACTCGCCTTGATCGTTGGGAACCGGAGCTGAATGAAGCCATAC
CAAACGACGAGCGTGACACCACGATGCCTGTAGCAATGGCAACAACGTTGCGCAAACTATTAACTGGCGA
ACTACTTACTCTAGCTTCCCGGCAACAATTAATAGACTGGATGGAGGCGGATAAAGTTGCAGGACCACTT
CTGCGCTCGGCCCTTCCGGCTGGCTGGTTTATTGCTGATAAATCTGGAGCCGGTGAGCGTGGGTCTCGCG
GTATCATTGCAGCACTGGGGCCAGATGGTAAGCCCTCCCGTATCGTAGTTATCTACACGACGGGGAGTCA
GGCAACTATGGATGAACGAAATAGACAGATCGCTGAGATAGGTGCCTCACTGATTAAGCATTGGTAACTG
TCAGACCAAGTTTACTCATATATACTTTAGATTGATTTAAAACTTCATTTTTAATTTAAAAGGATCTAGG
TGAAGATCCTTTTTGATAATCTCATGACCAAAATCCCTTAACGTGAGTTTTCGTTCCACTGAGCGTCAGA
CCCCGTAGAAAAGATCAAAGGATCTTCTTGAGATCCTTTTTTTCTGCGCGTAATCTGCTGCTTGCAAACA
AAAAAACCACCGCTACCAGCGGTGGTTTGTTTGCCGGATCAAGAGCTACCAACTCTTTTTCCGAAGGTAA
CTGGCTTCAGCAGAGCGCAGATACCAAATACTGTTCTTCTAGTGTAGCCGTAGTTAGGCCACCACTTCAA
GAACTCTGTAGCACCGCCTACATACCTCGCTCTGCTAATCCTGTTACCAGTGGCTGCTGCCAGTGGCGAT
AAGTCGTGTCTTACCGGGTTGGACTCAAGACGATAGTTACCGGATAAGGCGCAGCGGTCGGGCTGAACGG
GGGGTTCGTGCACACAGCCCAGCTTGGAGCGAACGACCTACACCGAACTGAGATACCTACAGCGTGAGCT
ATGAGAAAGCGCCACGCTTCCCGAAGGGAGAAAGGCGGACAGGTATCCGGTAAGCGGCAGGGTCGGAACA
GGAGAGCGCACGAGGGAGCTTCCAGGGGGAAACGCCTGGTATCTTTATAGTCCTGTCGGGTTTCGCCACC
TCTGACTTGAGCGTCGATTTTTGTGATGCTCGTCAGGGGGGCGGAGCCTATGGAAAAACGCCAGCAACGC
GGCCTTTTTACGGTTCCTGGCCTTTTGCTGGCCTTTTGCTCACATGTTCTTTCCTGCGTTATCCCCTGAT
TCTGTGGATAACCGTATTACCGCCTTTGAGTGAGCTGATACCGCTCGCCGCAGCCGAACGACCGAGCGCA
GCGAGTCAGTGAGCGAGGAAGCGGAAGAGCGCCCAATACGCAAACCGCCTCTCCCCGCGCGTTGGCCGAT
TCATTAATGCAGCTGGCACGACAGGTTTCCCGACTGGAAAGCGGGCAGTGAGCGCAACGCAATTAATGTG
AGTTAGCTCACTCATTAGGCACCCCAGGCTTTACACTTTATGCTTCCGGCTCGTATGTTGTGTGGAATTG
TGAGCGGATAACAATTTCACACAGGAAACAGCTATGACCATGATTACGCCAAGCGCGCAATTAACCCTCA
CTAAAGGGAACAAAAGCTGGAGCTGCAAGCTTAATGTAGTCTTATGCAATACTCTTGTAGTCTTGCAACA
TGGTAACGATGAGTTAGCAACATGCCTTACAAGGAGAGAAAAAGCACCGTGCATGCCGATTGGTGGAAGT
AAGGTGGTACGATCGTGCCTTATTAGGAAGGCAACAGACGGGTCTGACATGGATTGGACGAACCACTGAA
TTGCCGCATTGCAGAGATATTGTATTTAAGTGCCTAGCTCGATACATAAACGGGTCTCTCTGGTTAGACC
AGATCTGAGCCTGGGAGCTCTCTGGCTAACTAGGGAACCCACTGCTTAAGCCTCAATAAAGCTTGCCTTG
AGTGCTTCAAGTAGTGTGTGCCCGTCTGTTGTGTGACTCTGGTAACTAGAGATCCCTCAGACCCTTTTAG
TCAGTGTGGAAAATCTCTAGCAGTGGCGCCCGAACAGGGACTTGAAAGCGAAAGGGAAACCAGAGGAGCT
CTCTCGACGCAGGACTCGGCTTGCTGAAGCGCGCACGGCAAGAGGCGAGGGGCGGCGACTGGTGAGTACG
CCAAAAATTTTGACTAGCGGAGGCTAGAAGGAGAGAGATGGGTGCGAGAGCGTCAGTATTAAGCGGGGGA
GAATTAGATCGCGATGGGAAAAAATTCGGTTAAGGCCAGGGGGAAAGAAAAAATATAAATTAAAACATAT
AGTATGGGCAAGCAGGGAGCTAGAACGATTCGCAGTTAATCCTGGCCTGTTAGAAACATCAGAAGGCTGT
AGACAAATACTGGGACAGCTACAACCATCCCTTCAGACAGGATCAGAAGAACTTAGATCATTATATAATA
CAGTAGCAACCCTCTATTGTGTGCATCAAAGGATAGAGATAAAAGACACCAAGGAAGCTTTAGACAAGAT
AGAGGAAGAGCAAAACAAAAGTAAGACCACCGCACAGCAAGCGGCCGCTGATCTTCAGACCTGGAGGAGG
AGATATGAGGGACAATTGGAGAAGTGAATTATATAAATATAAAGTAGTAAAAATTGAACCATTAGGAGTA
GCACCCACCAAGGCAAAGAGAAGAGTGGTGCAGAGAGAAAAAAGAGCAGTGGGAATAGGAGCTTTGTTCC
TTGGGTTCTTGGGAGCAGCAGGAAGCACTATGGGCGCAGCGTCAATGACGCTGACGGTACAGGCCAGACA
ATTATTGTCTGGTATAGTGCAGCAGCAGAACAATTTGCTGAGGGCTATTGAGGCGCAACAGCATCTGTTG
CAACTCACAGTCTGGGGCATCAAGCAGCTCCAGGCAAGAATCCTGGCTGTGGAAAGATACCTAAAGGATC
AACAGCTCCTGGGGATTTGGGGTTGCTCTGGAAAACTCATTTGCACCACTGCTGTGCCTTGGAATGCTAG
TTGGAGTAATAAATCTCTGGAACAGATTTGGAATCACACGACCTGGATGGAGTGGGACAGAGAAATTAAC
AATTACACAAGCTTAATACACTCCTTAATTGAAGAATCGCAAAACCAGCAAGAAAAGAATGAACAAGAAT
TATTGGAATTAGATAAATGGGCAAGTTTGTGGAATTGGTTTAACATAACAAATTGGCTGTGGTATATAAA
ATTATTCATAATGATAGTAGGAGGCTTGGTAGGTTTAAGAATAGTTTTTGCTGTACTTTCTATAGTGAAT
AGAGTTAGGCAGGGATATTCACCATTATCGTTTCAGACCCACCTCCCAACCCCGAGGGGACCCAGAGAGG
GCCTATTTCCCATGATTCCTTCATATTTGCATATACGATACAAGGCTGTTAGAGAGATAATTAGAATTAA
TTTGACTGTAAACACAAAGATATTAGTACAAAATACGTGACGTAGAAAGTAATAATTTCTTGGGTAGTTT
GCAGTTTTAAAATTATGTTTTAAAATGGACTATCATATGCTTACCGTAACTTGAAAGTATTTCGATTTCT
TGGCTTTATATATCTTGTGGAAAGGACGAAACACCGGGGCCATGGCTCCTACGGAGGTTTTAGAGCTAGA
AATAGCAAGTTAAAATAAGGCTAGTCCGTTATCAACTTGAAAAAGTGGCACCGAGTCGGTGCTTTTTTAA
GCTTGGCGTAACTAGATCTTGAGACAAATGGCAGTATTCATCCACAATTTTAAAAGAAAAGGGGGGATTG
GGGGGTACAGTGCAGGGGAAAGAATAGTAGACATAATAGCAACAGACATACAAACTAAAGAATTACAAAA
ACAAATTACAAAAATTCAAAATTTTCGGGTTTATTACAGGGACAGCAGAGATCCACTTTGGCGCCGGCTC
GAGGGGG
Features (pLannotate 1.2.2; 29 found; start..end, strand, type, name):
     14..80      +  CDS            small t antigen (fragment): SV40 (simian virus 40) small t antigen
    106..317     +  promoter       EF-1α core promoter: core promoter for human elongation factor EF-1α
    318..1256    +  intron         EF-1α intron A: intron upstream of the start codon of human EF-1α
   1278..1877    +  CDS            PuroR (fragment): puromycin N-acetyltransferase; pac from Streptomyces; confers resistance to puromycin
   1893..2481    +  misc_feature   WPRE: woodchuck hepatitis virus posttranscriptional regulatory element
   2532..2551    +  misc_feature   cPPT/CTS (fragment): central polypurine tract and central termination sequence of HIV-1
   2553..2786    +  LTR            3' LTR (ΔU3): self-inactivating 3' long terminal repeat (LTR) from HIV-1
   2864..2985    +  polyA_signal   SV40 poly(A) signal: SV40 polyadenylation signal
   3025..3160    +  rep_origin     SV40 ori: SV40 origin of replication
   3181..3199    -  promoter       T7 promoter: promoter for bacteriophage T7 RNA polymerase
   3207..3362    +  CDS            lacZα (fragment): LacZα fragment of β-galactosidase; lacZ fragment
   3367..3795    +  rep_origin     f1 ori (sequence partly withheld): f1 bacteriophage origin of replication; arrow indicates direction of (+) strand synthesis
   3848..3952    +  promoter       AmpR promoter: bla
   3953..4813    +  CDS            AmpR: β-lactamase; bla; confers resistance to ampicillin, carbenicillin, and related antibiotics
   4984..5572    +  rep_origin     ori: high-copy-number ColE1/pMB1/pBR322/pUC origin of replication
   5755..5847    +  CDS            lacI (fragment): lac repressor; lacI; The lac repressor binds to the lac operator to inhibit transcription in E. coli. This inhibition can be relieved by adding lactose or isopropyl-β-D-thiogalactopyranoside (IPTG).
   5860..5881    +  protein_bind   CAP binding site: CAP binding activates transcription in the presence of cAMP. E. coli catabolite activator protein
   5896..5926    +  promoter       lac promoter: promoter for the E. coli lac operon
   5934..5950    +  protein_bind   lac operator: The lac repressor binds to the lac operator to inhibit transcription in E. coli. This inhibition can be relieved by adding lactose or isopropyl-β-D-thiogalactopyranoside (IPTG). lac repressor encoded by lacI
   5995..6013    +  promoter       T3 promoter: promoter for bacteriophage T3 RNA polymerase
   6041..6267    +  promoter       RSV promoter: Rous sarcoma virus enhancer/promoter
   6268..6448    +  LTR            5' LTR (truncated): truncated 5' long terminal repeat (LTR) from HIV-1
   6495..6620    +  misc_feature   HIV-1 Ψ: packaging signal of human immunodeficiency virus type 1
   6604..6967    +  CDS            HIV-1 gag (fragment): gag protein from human immunodeficiency virus 1; gag
   7113..7346    +  misc_feature   RRE: The Rev response element (RRE) of HIV-1 allows for Rev-dependent mRNA export from the nucleus to the cytoplasm.
   7723..7749    +  CDS            Rev (fragment): human immunodeficiency virus 1 (HIV-1) Rev protein; rev; enhances nuclear export of unspliced and incompletely spliced viral mRNAs
   7753..7993    +  promoter       U6 promoter: RNA polymerase III promoter for human U6 snRNA
   8023..8098    +  misc_RNA       gRNA scaffold: guide RNA scaffold for the Streptococcus pyogenes CRISPR/Cas9 system
   8154..8271    +  misc_feature   cPPT/CTS: central polypurine tract and central termination sequence of HIV-1
