[The description below was written by a language model from this plasmid's Addgene catalogue record and pLannotate feature annotations shown in this document.]
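Description:
PKMYT1 gRNA (BRDN0001146095) is a third-generation lentiviral guide RNA plasmid built on the lentiGuide-Puro backbone, designed to direct Streptococcus pyogenes Cas9 to the human PKMYT1 gene (also known as MYT1 or PPP1R126). The guide is designed against several PKMYT1 reference transcripts. It is propagated in E. coli as a high-copy plasmid through a ColE1/pUC-type origin with ampicillin selection from the β-lactamase gene. The backbone also carries an f1 origin, an SV40 origin and poly(A) signal, and remnants of lac and T7/T3 promoter elements from the parental cloning vector.

The lentiviral transfer cassette begins with an RSV promoter fused to a truncated HIV-1 5' LTR, which makes genomic RNA production in packaging cells independent of Tat. It is followed by the Ψ packaging signal with a partial gag region and the Rev response element for nuclear export of the unspliced genome. Within the proviral region, a human U6 RNA polymerase III promoter drives the PKMYT1-specific spacer joined to the S. pyogenes gRNA scaffold, followed by the cPPT/CTS element that aids nuclear import. Downstream, the EF-1α core promoter with its intron A expresses puromycin N-acetyltransferase for selection of transduced mammalian cells, with a WPRE to enhance transcript expression. The cassette ends in a self-inactivating ΔU3 3' LTR.

The plasmid does not encode Cas9, so it must be used with a separate Cas9 vector or in cells already expressing the nuclease. It belongs to a human kinome gRNA collection and is suited to knockout studies of PKMYT1 in human cells.
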