Addgene plasmid #77278: PKMYT1 gRNA (BRDN0001146095)
Purpose: 3rd generation lentiviral gRNA plasmid targeting human PKMYT1
Depositing lab: John Doench & David Root. Depositing organization: Broad Institute. Publication: Optimized sgRNA design to maximize activity and minimize off-target effects of CRISPR-Cas9. Doench JG, Fusi N, Sullender M, Hegde M, Vaimberg EW, Donovan KF, Smith I, Tothova Z, Wilen C, Orchard R, Virgin HW, Listgarten J, Root DE. Nat Biotechnol. 2016 Jan 18. doi: 10.1038/nbt.3437. PubMed 26780180.
Backbone
  Vector backbone: lentiGuide-Puro
  Backbone manufacturer: Zhang Lab (Addgene plasmid # 52963)
  Vector type: Mammalian Expression, Lentiviral, CRISPR
  Selectable markers: Puromycin
Growth in bacteria
  Bacterial resistance: Ampicillin, 100 μg/mL
  Growth temperature: 37°C
  Growth strain: DH5alpha
  Copy number: High Copy
Gene/Insert
  Gene/Insert name: PKMYT1 (alt names: PKMYT1; NM_001258450.1)
  gRNA/shRNA sequence: GGGCCATGGCTCCTACGGAG
  Species: H. sapiens (human)
  Entrez Gene: PKMYT1 (a.k.a. MYT1, PPP1R126)
  Promoter: hU6
  Cloning method: Unknown
  Sequencing primers: 5′ U6-F; 3′ pS2-R
Terms and licenses: Academic/Nonprofit Terms; Industry Terms: Not Available to Industry
Depositor comments: The gRNA was designed to target the following Genbank reference sequence(s): NM_001258450.1,NM_001258451.1,NM_004203.4,NM_182687.2. Note that this plasmid does NOT contain Cas9. It should be used in conjunction with lentiCas9-Blast (Addgene #52962) or otherwise with cell lines already expressing Cas9. Browse the full kinome gRNA library at http://www.addgene.org/pooled-library/broadgpp-human-kinome/ or visit http://www.broadinstitute.org/rnai/public/ for detailed protocols and information.
How to cite: PKMYT1 gRNA (BRDN0001146095) was a gift from John Doench & David Root (Addgene plasmid # 77278 ; http://n2t.net/addgene:77278 ; RRID:Addgene_77278)
