>Addgene plasmid #77278 | PKMYT1 gRNA (BRDN0001146095) | depositor partial sequence | sequence record 144738 | Target Sequence
GGGCCATGGCTCCTACGGAG
