>Addgene plasmid #77278 | PKMYT1 gRNA (BRDN0001146095) | addgene partial sequence | sequence record 151357 | hU6-F 5'-GAGGGCCTATTTCCCATGATT-3'
TTAGAGAGATAATTAGAATTAATTTGACTGTAAACACAAAGATATTAGTACAAAATACGTGACGTAGAAA
GTAATAATTTCTTGGGTAGTTTGCAGTTTTAAAATTATGTTTTAAAATGGACTATCATATGCTTACCGTA
ACTTGAAAGTATTTCGATTTCTTGGCTTTATATATCTTGTGGAAAGGACGAAACACCGGGGCCATGGCTC
CTACGGAGGTTTTAGAGCTAGAAATAGCAAGTTAAAATAAGGCTAGTCCGTTATCAACTTGAAAAAGTGG
CACCGAGTCGGTGCTTTTTTAAGCTTGGCGTAACTAGATCTTGAGACAAATGGCAGTATTCATCCACAAT
TTTAAAAGAAAAGGGGGGATTGGGGGGTACAGTGCAGGGGAAAGAATAGTAGACATAATAGCAACAGACA
TACAAACTAAAGAATTACAAAAACAAATTACAAAAATTCAAAATTTTCGGGTTTATTACAGGGACAGCAG
AGATCCACTTTGGCGCCGGCTCGAGGGGGCCCGGGTGCAAAGATGGATAAAGTTTTAAACAGAGAGGAAT
CTTTGCAGCTAATGGACCTTCTAGGTCTTGAAAGGAGTGGGAATTGGCTCCGGTGCCCGTCAGTGGGCAG
AGCGCACATCGCCCACAGTCCCCGAGAAGTTGGGGGGAGGGGTCGGCAATTGATCCGGTGCCTAGAGAAG
GTGGCGCGGGGTAAACTGGGAAAGTGATGTCGTGTACTGGCTCCGCCTTTTTCCCGAGGGTGG
